Addgene plasmid #189719: pBAD/HisB (TIRSTD)-mEos3.2
Purpose: titratable expression of mEos3.2 in bacteria
Depositing lab: Daniel Daley. Depositing organization: Stockholms Universitet. Publication: Signal amplification of araC pBAD using a standardized translation initiation region. Shilling PJ, Khananisho D, Cumming AJ, Soderstrom B, Daley DO. Synth Biol (Oxf). 2022 Jul 5;7(1):ysac009. doi: 10.1093/synbio/ysac009. eCollection 2022. PubMed 35903559.
Backbone
  Vector backbone: pBAD/HisB
  Backbone manufacturer: Thermo
  Total vector size (bp): 4752
  Vector type: Bacterial Expression
Growth in bacteria
  Bacterial resistance: Ampicillin, 100 μg/mL
  Growth temperature: 37°C
  Growth strain: DH5alpha
  Copy number: High Copy
Gene/Insert
  Gene/Insert name: mEos3.2
  Species: Synthetic
  Promoter: pBAD/HisB
  Tag / fusion protein: His-T7-EK (N terminal on backbone)
  Cloning method: Ligation Independent Cloning
  Sequencing primers: 5′ atgccatagcatttttatcc; 3′ gatttaatctgtatcagg
Terms and licenses: Academic/Nonprofit Terms; Industry Terms: Not Available to Industry
How to cite: pBAD/HisB (TIRSTD)-mEos3.2 was a gift from Daniel Daley (Addgene plasmid # 189719 ; http://n2t.net/addgene:189719 ; RRID:Addgene_189719)
