[The description below was written by a language model from this plasmid's Addgene catalogue record and pLannotate feature annotations shown in this document.]
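Description:
pBAD/HisB (TIRSTD)-mEos3.2 is a 4,752 bp bacterial expression plasmid built on the commercial pBAD/HisB backbone and intended for titratable, arabinose-dependent production of the fluorescent protein mEos3.2 in E. coli. It replicates from a ColE1/pMB1-type origin and is listed as high copy. The pBR322-derived bom region is present, but only a short fragment of rop remains. Selection is by ampicillin resistance, provided by β-lactamase (AmpR) expressed from its own bla promoter.

The expression cassette is driven by the araBAD promoter, and the araC regulator gene is carried on the same plasmid and transcribed in the opposite direction. AraC represses the promoter in the absence of L-arabinose and activates it when the sugar is present, so output can be tuned by inducer concentration. Downstream of the promoter, the reading frame begins with the backbone's N-terminal leader: a His tag (annotated by the software as a capTEV fragment), the T7 gene 10 leader, and the Xpress epitope, which includes an enterokinase cleavage site. This leader is followed by the synthetic mEos3.2 coding sequence, an improved monomeric green-to-red photoswitchable variant of EosFP. Transcription ends at the rrnB T1 and T2 terminators, which are preceded by a 5S rRNA segment from the rrnB region.

"TIRSTD" in the name, together with the associated publication title, points to a standardized translation initiation region used in work on amplifying signal from the araC/pBAD system. The feature table does not annotate this element separately, so its exact position and composition are not stated. The insert was introduced by ligation-independent cloning.
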