Features (pLannotate 1.2.2; 14 found; start..end, strand, type, name):
      1..285     +  promoter       araBAD promoter: araBAD; promoter of the L-arabinose operon of E. coli; the araC regulatory gene is transcribed in the opposite direction (Guzman et al., 1995)
    331..351     +  CDS            capTEV™ (fragment): composite tag for in vivo biotinylation, TEV protease cleavage, and 6xHis tagging
    352..384     +  CDS            T7 tag (gene 10 leader): leader peptide from bacteriophage T7 gene 10 promotes efficient translation in E. coli
    388..411     +  CDS            Xpress™ tag: Xpress™ epitope tag, including an enterokinase recognition and cleavage site
    430..1107    +  CDS            mEos3.2: improved monomeric variant of green-to-red photoswitchable fluorescent protein EosFP (Zhang et al., 2012)
   1204..1319    +  ncRNA          5S rRNA: Accession: RF00001 - 5S ribosomal RNA
   1323..1409    +  terminator     rrnB T1 terminator: Escherichia coli rrnB; transcription terminator T1 from the E. coli rrnB gene
   1501..1528    +  terminator     rrnB T2 terminator: transcription terminator T2 from the E. coli rrnB gene
   1547..1638    +  promoter       AmpR promoter: bla
   1639..2499    +  CDS            AmpR: β-lactamase; bla; confers resistance to ampicillin, carbenicillin, and related antibiotics
   2670..3258    +  rep_origin     ori: high-copy-number ColE1/pMB1/pBR322/pUC origin of replication
   3444..3584    -  misc_feature   bom: basis of mobility region from pBR322
   3686..3726    -  CDS            rop (fragment): Rop protein, which maintains plasmids at low copy number; rop
   3851..4726    -  CDS            araC: ARAC_ECOLI - Experimental evidence at protein level: Swiss-Prot protein existence level 1. Transcription factor that regulates the expression of several genes involved in the transport and metabolism of L-arabinose (PubMed:4362626, PubMed:328165, PubMed:6251457, PubMed:2962192, PubMed:6319708, PubMed:2231717, PubMed:1447222). Functions both as a positive and a negative regulator (PubMed:328165, PubMed:6251457). In the presence of arabinose, activates the expression of the araBAD, araE, araFGH and araJ promoters (PubMed:4362626, PubMed:328165, PubMed:6251457, PubMed:2962192, PubMed:6319708, Pub
>Addgene plasmid #189719 | pBAD/HisB (TIRSTD)-mEos3.2 | addgene full sequence | sequence record 383724 | Addgene NGS Result
AAGAAACCAATTGTCCATATTGCATCAGACATTGCCGTCACTGCGTCTTTTACTGGCTCTTCTCGCTAAC
CAAACCGGTAACCCCGCTTATTAAAAGCATTCTGTAACAAAGCGGGACCAAAGCCATGACAAAAACGCGT
AACAAAAGTGTCTATAATCACGGCAGAAAAGTCCACATTGATTATTTGCACGGCGTCACACTTTGCTATG
CCATAGCATTTTTATCCATAAGATTAGCGGATCCTACCTGACGCTTTTTATCGCAACTCTCTACTGTTTC
TCCATACCCGTTTTTTGGGCTAACAGGAGGAATTAACCATGGGGGGTTCTCATCATCATCATCATCATGG
TATGGCTAGCATGACTGGTGGACAGCAAATGGGTCGGGATCTGTACGACGATGACGATAAGGATCCGAGC
TCGAGATCTAGTGCGATTAAGCCAGACATGAAGATCAAACTCCGTATGGAAGGCAACGTAAACGGGCACC
ACTTTGTGATCGACGGAGATGGTACAGGCAAGCCTTTTGAGGGAAAACAGAGTATGGATCTTGAAGTCAA
AGAGGGCGGACCTCTGCCTTTTGCCTTTGATATCCTGACCACTGCATTCCATTACGGCAACAGGGTATTC
GCCAAATATCCAGACAACATACAAGACTATTTTAAGCAGTCGTTTCCTAAGGGGTATTCGTGGGAACGAA
GCTTGACTTTCGAAGACGGGGGCATTTGCAATGCCAGAAACGACATAACAATGGAAGGGGACACTTTCTA
TAATAAAGTTCGATTTTATGGTACCAACTTTCCCGCCAATGGTCCAGTTATGCAGAAGAAGACGCTGAAA
TGGGAGCCCTCCACTGAGAAAATGTATGTGCGTGATGGAGTGCTGACGGGTGATATTGAAATGGCTTTGT
TGCTTGAAGGAAATGCCCATTACCGATGTGACTTCAGAACTACTTACAAAGCTAAGGAGAAGGGTGTCAA
GTTACCAGGCGCACACTTTGTGGACCACTGCATTGAGATTTTAAGCCATGACAAAGATTACAACAAGGTT
AAGCTGTATGAGCATGCTGTTGCTCATTCTGGATTGCCTGACAATGCCAGACGATAAGAATTCGAAGCTT
GGCTGTTTTGGCGGATGAGAGAAGATTTTCAGCCTGATACAGATTAAATCAGAACGCAGAAGCGGTCTGA
TAAAACAGAATTTGCCTGGCGGCAGTAGCGCGGTGGTCCCACCTGACCCCATGCCGAACTCAGAAGTGAA
ACGCCGTAGCGCCGATGGTAGTGTGGGGTCTCCCCATGCGAGAGTAGGGAACTGCCAGGCATCAAATAAA
ACGAAAGGCTCAGTCGAAAGACTGGGCCTTTCGTTTTATCTGTTGTTTGTCGGTGAACGCTCTCCTGAGT
AGGACAAATCCGCCGGGAGCGGATTTGAACGTTGCGAAGCAACGGCCCGGAGGGTGGCGGGCAGGACGCC
CGCCATAAACTGCCAGGCATCAAATTAAGCAGAAGGCCATCCTGACGGATGGCCTTTTTGCGTTTCTACA
AACTCTTTTGTTTATTTTTCTAAATACATTCAAATATGTATCCGCTCATGAGACAATAACCCTGATAAAT
GCTTCAATAATATTGAAAAAGGAAGAGTATGAGTATTCAACATTTCCGTGTCGCCCTTATTCCCTTTTTT
GCGGCATTTTGCCTTCCTGTTTTTGCTCACCCAGAAACGCTGGTGAAAGTAAAAGATGCTGAAGATCAGT
TGGGTGCACGAGTGGGTTACATCGAACTGGATCTCAACAGCGGTAAGATCCTTGAGAGTTTTCGCCCCGA
AGAACGTTTTCCAATGATGAGCACTTTTAAAGTTCTGCTATGTGGCGCGGTATTATCCCGTGTTGACGCC
GGGCAAGAGCAACTCGGTCGCCGCATACACTATTCTCAGAATGACTTGGTTGAGTACTCACCAGTCACAG
AAAAGCATCTTACGGATGGCATGACAGTAAGAGAATTATGCAGTGCTGCCATAACCATGAGTGATAACAC
TGCGGCCAACTTACTTCTGACAACGATCGGAGGACCGAAGGAGCTAACCGCTTTTTTGCACAACATGGGG
GATCATGTAACTCGCCTTGATCGTTGGGAACCGGAGCTGAATGAAGCCATACCAAACGACGAGCGTGACA
CCACGATGCCTGTAGCAATGGCAACAACGTTGCGCAAACTATTAACTGGCGAACTACTTACTCTAGCTTC
CCGGCAACAATTAATAGACTGGATGGAGGCGGATAAAGTTGCAGGACCACTTCTGCGCTCGGCCCTTCCG
GCTGGCTGGTTTATTGCTGATAAATCTGGAGCCGGTGAGCGTGGGTCTCGCGGTATCATTGCAGCACTGG
GGCCAGATGGTAAGCCCTCCCGTATCGTAGTTATCTACACGACGGGGAGTCAGGCAACTATGGATGAACG
AAATAGACAGATCGCTGAGATAGGTGCCTCACTGATTAAGCATTGGTAACTGTCAGACCAAGTTTACTCA
TATATACTTTAGATTGATTTAAAACTTCATTTTTAATTTAAAAGGATCTAGGTGAAGATCCTTTTTGATA
ATCTCATGACCAAAATCCCTTAACGTGAGTTTTCGTTCCACTGAGCGTCAGACCCCGTAGAAAAGATCAA
AGGATCTTCTTGAGATCCTTTTTTTCTGCGCGTAATCTGCTGCTTGCAAACAAAAAAACCACCGCTACCA
GCGGTGGTTTGTTTGCCGGATCAAGAGCTACCAACTCTTTTTCCGAAGGTAACTGGCTTCAGCAGAGCGC
AGATACCAAATACTGTCCTTCTAGTGTAGCCGTAGTTAGGCCACCACTTCAAGAACTCTGTAGCACCGCC
TACATACCTCGCTCTGCTAATCCTGTTACCAGTGGCTGCTGCCAGTGGCGATAAGTCGTGTCTTACCGGG
TTGGACTCAAGACGATAGTTACCGGATAAGGCGCAGCGGTCGGGCTGAACGGGGGGTTCGTGCACACAGC
CCAGCTTGGAGCGAACGACCTACACCGAACTGAGATACCTACAGCGTGAGCTATGAGAAAGCGCCACGCT
TCCCGAAGGGAGAAAGGCGGACAGGTATCCGGTAAGCGGCAGGGTCGGAACAGGAGAGCGCACGAGGGAG
CTTCCAGGGGGAAACGCCTGGTATCTTTATAGTCCTGTCGGGTTTCGCCACCTCTGACTTGAGCGTCGAT
TTTTGTGATGCTCGTCAGGGGGGCGGAGCCTATGGAAAAACGCCAGCAACGCGGCCTTTTTACGGTTCCT
GGCCTTTTGCTGGCCTTTTGCTCACATGTTCTTTCCTGCGTTATCCCCTGATTCTGTGGATAACCGTATT
ACCGCCTTTGAGTGAGCTGATACCGCTCGCCGCAGCCGAACGACCGAGCGCAGCGAGTCAGTGAGCGAGG
AAGCGGAAGAGCGCCTGATGCGGTATTTTCTCCTTACGCATCTGTGCGGTATTTCACACCGCATATGGTG
CACTCTCAGTACAATCTGCTCTGATGCCGCATAGTTAAGCCAGTATACACTCCGCTATCGCTACGTGACT
GGGTCATGGCTGCGCCCCGACACCCGCCAACACCCGCTGACGCGCCCTGACGGGCTTGTCTGCTCCCGGC
ATCCGCTTACAGACAAGCTGTGACCGTCTCCGGGAGCTGCATGTGTCAGAGGTTTTCACCGTCATCACCG
AAACGCGCGAGGCAGCAGATCAATTCGCGCGCGAAGGCGAAGCGGCATGCATAATGTGCCTGTCAAATGG
ACGAAGCAGGGATTCTGCAAACCCTATGCTACTCCGTCAAGCCGTCAATTGTCTGATTCGTTACCAATTA
TGACAACTTGACGGCTACATCATTCACTTTTTCTTCACAACCGGCACGGAACTCGCTCGGGCTGGCCCCG
GTGCATTTTTTAAATACCCGCGAGAAATAGAGTTGATCGTCAAAACCAACATTGCGACCGACGGTGGCGA
TAGGCATCCGGGTAGTGCTCAAAAGCAGCTTCGCCTGACTAATGCGTTGGTCCTCGCGCCAGCTTAAGAC
GCTAATCCCTAACTGCTGGCGGAAAAGATGTGACAGACGCGACGGCGACAAGCAAACATGCTGTGCGACG
CTGGCGATATCAAAATTGCTGTCTGCCAGGTGATCGCTGATGTACTGACAAGCCTCGCGTACCCGATTAT
CCATCGGTGGATGGAGCGACTCGTTAATCGCTTCCATGCGCCGCAGTAACAATTGCTCAAGCAGATTTAT
CGCCAGCAGCTCCGAATAGCGCCCTTCCCCTTGCCCGGCGTTAATGATTTGCCCAAACAGGTCGCTGAAA
TGCGGCTGGTGCGCTTCATCCGGGCGAAAGAACCCCGTATTGGCAAATATTGACGGCCAGTTAAGCCATT
CATGCCAGTAGGCGCGCGGACGAAAGTAAACCCACTGGTGATACCATTCGCGAGCCTCCGGATGACGACC
GTAGTGATGAATCTCTCCTGGCGGGAACAGCAAAATATCACCCGGTCGGCAAACAAATTCTCGTCCCTGA
TTTTTCACCACCCCCTGACCGCGAATGGTGAGATTGAGAATATAACCTTTCATTCCCAGCGGTCGGTCGA
TAAAAAAATCGAGATAACCGTTGGCCTCAATCGGCGTTAAACCCGCCACCAGATGGGCATTAAACGAGTA
TCCCGGCAGCAGGGGATCATTTTGCGCTTCAGCCATACTTTTCATACTCCCGCCATTCAGAG
